>Addgene plasmid #169659 | pTS2363_Tier3(PB)-rtTA-YPet_PuroR | addgene full sequence | sequence record 364557 | Addgene NGS Result
TCACCTAGATCCTTTTAAATTAAAAATGAAGTTTTAAATCAATCTAAAGTATATATGAGTAAACTTGGTC
TGACAGTTACCAATGCTTAATCAGTGAGGCACCTATCTCAGCGATCTGTCTATTTCGTTCATCCATAGTT
GCCTGACTCCCCGTCGTGTAGATAACTACGATACGGGAGGGCTTACCATCTGGCCCCAGTGCTGCAATGA
TACCGCGGCTCCCACGCTCACCGGCTCCAGATTTATCAGCAATAAACCAGCCAGCCGGAAGGGCCGAGCG
CAGAAGTGGTCCTGCAACTTTATCCGCCTCCATCCAGTCTATTAATTGTTGCCGGGAAGCTAGAGTAAGT
AGTTCGCCAGTTAATAGTTTGCGCAACGTTGTTGCCATTGCTACAGGCATCGTGGTGTCACGCTCGTCGT
TTGGTATGGCTTCATTCAGCTCCGGTTCCCAACGATCAAGGCGAGTTACATGATCCCCCATGTTGTGCAA
AAAAGCGGTTAGCTCCTTCGGTCCTCCGATCGTTGTCAGAAGTAAGTTGGCCGCAGTGTTATCACTCATG
GTTATGGCAGCACTGCATAATTCTCTTACTGTCATGCCATCCGTAAGATGCTTTTCTGTGACTGGTGAGT
ACTCAACCAAGTCATTCTGAGAATAGTGTATGCGGCGACCGAGTTGCTCTTGCCCGGCGTCAATACGGGA
TAATACCGCGCCACATAGCAGAACTTTAAAAGTGCTCATCATTGGAAAACGTTCTTCGGGGCGAAAACTC
TCAAGGATCTTACCGCTGTTGAGATCCAGTTCGATGTAACCCACTCGTGCACCCAACTGATCTTCAGCAT
CTTTTACTTTCACCAGCGTTTCTGGGTGAGCAAAAACAGGAAGGCAAAATGCCGCAAAAAAGGGAATAAG
GGCGACACGGAAATGTTGAATACTCATACTCTTCCTTTTTCAATATTATTGAAGCATTTATCAGGGTTAT
TGTCTCATGAGCGGATACATATTTGAATGTATTTAGAAAAATAAACAAATAGGGGTTCCGCGCACATTTC
CCCGAAAAGTGCCACCTGACGTCTAAGAAACCAAGATCAGCGGCCGCTTAACCCTAGAAAGATAATCATA
TTGTGACGTACGTTAAAGATAATCATGCGTAAAATTGACGCATGTGTTTTATCGGTCTGTATATCGAGGT
TTATTTATTAATTTGAATAGATATTAAGTTTTATTATATTTACACTTACATACTAATAATAAATTCAACA
AACAATTTATTTATGTTTATTTATTTATTAAAAAAAAACAAAAACTCAAAATTTCTTCTATAAAGTAACA
AAACCTTAAGAGATCTACGCGTGGTACCCTCGAGGAGCTCTTCGAAGCGGAATTCACCATGACTAGTGCT
AGCGGATCCACCGGTGTCTAGAAAGCTTTGAGGCCGGCCTGCAGGCCCGCTGATCAGCCTCGACTGTGCC
TTCTAGTTGCCAGCCATCTGTTGTTTGCCCCTCCCCCGTGCCTTCCTTGACCCTGGAAGGTGCCACTCCC
ACTGTCCTTTCCTAATAAAATGAGGAAATTGCATCGCATTGTCTGAGTAGGTGTCATTCTATTCTGGGGG
GTGGGGTGGGGCAGGACAGCAAGGGGGAGGATTGGGAAGACAATAGCAGGCATGCTGGGGATGCGGTGGG
CTCTATGGTAGCTTAGGAGGCGGAAAGAACCAGCGCGTGGTACCCTCGAGCTACCGGGTAGGGGAGGCGC
TTTTCCCAAGGCAGTCTGGAGCATGCGCTTTAGCAGCCCCGCTGGGCACTTGGCGCTACACAAGTGGCCT
CTGGCCTCGCACACATTCCACATCCACCGGTAGGCGCCAACCGGCTCCGTTCTTTGGTGGCCCCTTCGCG
CCACCTTCTACTCCTCCCCTAGTCAGGAAGTTCCCCCCCGCCCCGCAGCTCGCGTCGTGCAGGACGTGAC
AAATGGAAGTAGCACGTCTCAGTAGTCTCGTGCAGATGGACAGCACCGCTGAGCAATGGAAGCGGGTAGG
CCTTTGGGGCAGCGGCCAATAGCAGCTTTGCTCCTTCGCTTTCTGGGCTCAGAGGCTGGGAAGGGGTGGG
TCCGGGGGCGGGCTCAGGGGCGGGCTCAGGGGCGGGGCGGGCGCCCGAAGGTCCTCCGGAGGCCCGGCAT
TCTGCACGCTTCAAAAGCGCACGTCTGCCGCGCTGTTCTCCTCTTCCTCATCTCCGGGCCTTTCGACCTC
CAGCCCGAGCTCGGTATAGGGAGACCGAATTCACCATGACTAGTGGATCAAGACTGGACAAGAGCAAAGT
CATAAACTCTGCTCTGGAATTACTCAATGGAGTCGGTATCGAAGGCCTGACGACAAGGAAACTCGCTCAA
AAGCTGGGAGTTGAGCAGCCTACCCTGTACTGGCACGTGAAGAACAAGCGGGCCCTGCTCGATGCCCTGC
CAATCGAGATGCTGGACAGGCATCATACCCACTCCTGCCCCCTGGAAGGCGAGTCATGGCAAGACTTTCT
GCGGAACAACGCCAAGTCATACCGCTGTGCTCTCCTCTCACATCGCGACGGGGCTAAAGTGCATCTCGGC
ACCCGCCCAACAGAGAAACAGTACGAAACCCTGGAAAATCAGCTCGCGTTCCTGTGTCAGCAAGGCTTCT
CCCTGGAGAACGCACTGTACGCTCTGTCCGCCGTGGGCCACTTTACACTGGGCTGCGTATTGGAGGAACA
GGAGCATCAAGTAGCAAAAGAGGAAAGAGAGACACCTACCACCGATTCTATGCCCCCACTTCTGAAACAA
GCAATTGAGCTGTTCGACCGGCAGGGAGCCGAACCTGCCTTCCTTTTCGGCCTGGAACTAATCATATGTG
GCCTGGAGAAACAGCTAAAGTGCGAAAGCGGCGGGCCGACCGACGCCCTTGACGATTTTGACTTAGACAT
GCTCCCAGCCGATGCCCTTGACGACTTTGACCTTGATATGCTGCCTGCTGACGCTCTTGACGATTTTGAC
CTTGACATGCTCCCCGGGGCTAGCGGATCCACCGGTGTCTAGAAAGCTATACAGGTGCACCGCTTTATAA
TAAAACTGATACAGAGAACGTTATCATGTGTGTTGGTTTTTTTTGTGTGTGCGGTTTAAGGGAGCCTCGG
TCATAGCTGTTTCCTGTGTAAAACGACGGCCAGCGCGTGGTACCCTCGAGCGTGACCCTGTCTCACAAAA
TAAAGTAAGCCCGGACTGAGTGCGGAAAGGCGGGCCTGGCGGGTCTGGACTCCCCATGCGGGCCACCAGA
GGCCCTGCAGCCTTCAGTCGCTTGAAGGGGTAATGGCGCTTCCACTCACAAACATGGCGGACAGAGCGTG
TGAACGAGATGAACAGCCCCTCAAAAATATGGCCGCCGAGGCTGGACGGCCGTGCCCCAGCAGCACCGCC
TCCGCGCCCCACGTGATCTCTCGCCGGGCACAGCGCTGACCGCGGAGGTCCAACCGGAAGAATGTCCGGA
TTGGACATTCGGAAGAGGGCCCGCCTTCCCTGGGGAATCTCTGCGCACGCGCAGAACGCTTCGACCAATG
AAAACACAGGAAGCCGTCCGCGCAACCGCGTTGCGTCACTTCTGCCGCCCCTGTTTCAAGGTATATAGCC
GTAGACGGAACTTCGCCTTTCTCTCGGCCTTAGCGCCATTTTTTTGGGTGAGTGTTTTTTGGTTCCTGCG
TTGGGATTCCGTGTACAATCCATAGACATCTGACCTCGGCACTTAGCATCATCACAGCAAACTAACTGTA
GCCTTTCTCTCTTTCCCTGTAGAAACCTCTGCACCTAGGGAGCTCGAATTCACCATGACTAGTGGTGGTT
CTGGTGTGAGCAAAGGCGAAGAGCTGTTCACCGGCGTGGTGCCCATCCTGGTGGAGCTGGACGGCGACGT
GAACGGCCACAAGTTCAGCGTGAGCGGCGAGGGCGAGGGCGACGCCACCTACGGCAAGCTGACCCTGAAG
CTGCTGTGCACCACCGGCAAGCTGCCCGTGCCCTGGCCCACCCTGGTGACCACCCTGGGCTACGGCGTGC
AGTGCTTCGCCCGGTACCCCGACCACATGAAGCAGCACGACTTCTTCAAGAGCGCCATGCCCGAGGGCTA
CGTGCAGGAGCGGACCATCTTCTTCAAGGACGACGGCAACTACAAGACCCGGGCCGAGGTGAAGTTCGAG
GGCGACACCCTGGTGAACCGGATCGAGCTGAAGGGCATCGACTTCAAGGAGGACGGCAACATCCTGGGCC
ACAAGCTGGAGTACAACTACAACAGCCACAACGTGTACATCACCGCCGACAAGCAGAAGAACGGCATCAA
GGCCAACTTCAAGATCCGGCACAACATCGAGGACGGCGGCGTGCAGCTGGCCGACCACTACCAGCAGAAC
ACCCCCATCGGCGACGGCCCCGTGCTGCTGCCCGACAACCACTACCTGAGCTACCAGAGCGCCCTGTTCA
AGGACCCCAACGAGAAGCGGGACCACATGGTGCTGCTGGAGTTCCTGACCGCCGCCGGCATCACCGAGGG
CATGGACGAGCTGTACAAGGCTAGTGGTGGTTCTGGTGGAAGCGGAGCTACTAACTTCAGCCTGCTGAAG
CAGGCTGGTGACGTGGAGGAGAACCCTGGACCTGCTAGTGGTGGTTCTGGTACCGAGTACAAGCCCACGG
TGCGCCTCGCCACCCGCGACGACGTCCCCCGGGCCGTACGCACCCTCGCCGCCGCGTTCGCCGACTACCC
CGCCACGCGCCACACCGTCGACCCGGACCGCCACATCGAGCGGGTCACCGAGCTGCAAGAACTCTTCCTC
ACGCGCGTCGGGCTCGACATCGGCAAGGTGTGGGTCGCGGACGACGGCGCCGCGGTGGCGGTCTGGACCA
CGCCGGAGAGCGTCGAAGCGGGGGCGGTGTTCGCCGAGATCGGCCCGCGCATGGCCGAGTTGAGCGGTTC
CCGGCTGGCCGCGCAGCAACAGATGGAAGGCCTCCTGGCGCCGCACCGGCCCAAGGAGCCCGCGTGGTTC
CTGGCCACCGTCGGCGTGTCGCCCGACCACCAGGGCAAGGGTCTGGGCAGCGCCGTCGTGCTCCCCGGAG
TGGAGGCGGCCGAGCGCGCCGGGGTGCCCGCCTTCCTGGAGACATCCGCGCCCCGCAACCTCCCCTTCTA
CGAGCGGCTCGGCTTCACCGTCACCGCCGACGTCGAGGTGCCCGAAGGACCGCGCACCTGGTGCATGACC
CGCAAGCCCGGTGCCGCTAGCGGATCCACCGGTGTCTAGAAAGCTCAGAAATTATGAGAGCGTTTAATAA
AGTATTGACTATGGTTGACAAAACGTGTGTTGGAGTTTTTTGTGTGCTTTGTCATCAACTGAGCCAGTAG
GTCGAGGGTGCCTAATGAGTGAGCTAACTCACATTAATTGCGTTGCGCTCACTGCCCGCTTTCCAGTCGG
GAAACCTGTCGTGCCAGCTGCGATATCTATAACAAGAAAATATATATATAATAAGTTATCACGTAAGTAG
AACATGAAATAACAATATAATTATCGTATGAGTTAAATCTTAAAAGTCACGTAAAAGATAATCATGCGTC
ATTTTGACTCACGCGGTCGTTATAGTTCAAAATCAGTGACACTTACCGCATTGACAAGCACGCCTCACGG
GAGCTCCAAGCGGCGACTGAGATGTCCTAAATGCACAGCGACGGATTCGCGCTATTTAGAAAGAGAGAGC
AATATTTCAAGAATGCATGCGTCAATTTTACGCAGACTATCTTTCTAGGGTTAACCATGGACATGTGAGC
AAAAGGCCAGCAAAAGGCCAGGAACCGTAAAAAGGCCGCGTTGCTGGCGTTTTTCCATAGGCTCCGCCCC
CCTGACGAGCATCACAAAAATCGACGCTCAAGTCAGAGGTGGCGAAACCCGACAGGACTATAAAGATACC
AGGCGTTTCCCCCTGGAAGCTCCCTCGTGCGCTCTCCTGTTCCGACCCTGCCGCTTACCGGATACCTGTC
CGCCTTTCTCCCTTCGGGAAGCGTGGCGCTTTCTCATAGCTCACGCTGTAGGTATCTCAGTTCGGTGTAG
GTCGTTCGCTCCAAGCTGGGCTGTGTGCACGAACCCCCCGTTCAGCCCGACCGCTGCGCCTTATCCGGTA
ACTATCGTCTTGAGTCCAACCCGGTAAGACACGACTTATCGCCACTGGCAGCAGCCACTGGTAACAGGAT
TAGCAGAGCGAGGTATGTAGGCGGTGCTACAGAGTTCTTGAAGTGGTGGCCTAACTACGGCTACACTAGA
AGAACAGTATTTGGTATCTGCGCTCTGCTGAAGCCAGTTACCTTCGGAAAAAGAGTTGGTAGCTCTTGAT
CCGGCAAACAAACCACCGCTGGTAGCGGTGGTTTTTTTGTTTGCAAGCAGCAGATTACGCGCAGAAAAAA
AGGATCTCAAGAAGATCCTTTGATCTTTTCTACGGGGATTATCAAAAAGGATCT
Features (pLannotate 1.2.2; 14 found; start..end, strand, type, name):
     77..937     -  CDS            AmpR: β-lactamase; bla; confers resistance to ampicillin, carbenicillin, and related antibiotics
    938..1042    -  promoter       AmpR promoter: bla
   1464..1688    +  polyA_signal   bGH poly(A) signal: bovine growth hormone polyadenylation signal
   1697..1714    +  promoter       SV40 promoter (fragment): SV40 enhancer and early promoter
   1736..2235    +  promoter       PGK promoter: mouse phosphoglycerate kinase 1 promoter
   2294..2982    +  CDS            rtTA3 (fragment): reverse tetracycline transactivator 3 activates expression from Tet-responsive promoters in the presence of doxycycline
   2912..3022    +  CDS            VP48: 3 tandem repeats of the minimal activation domain of herpes simplex virus VP16 (Cheng et al., 2013)
   3106..3127    +  polyA_signal   poly(A) signal (fragment): synthetic polyadenylation signal
   3167..3183    -  CDS            lacZα (fragment): LacZα fragment of β-galactosidase; lacZ fragment
   3856..4569    +  CDS            YPet: YPet is a basic (constitutively fluorescent) yellow fluorescent protein published in 2005, derived from Aequorea victoria. It has moderate acid sensitivity.
   4672..5265    +  CDS            PuroR: puromycin N-acetyltransferase; pac from Streptomyces alboniger; confers resistance to puromycin
   5405..5426    -  protein_bind   CAP binding site: CAP binding activates transcription in the presence of cAMP. E. coli catabolite activator protein
   5439..5481    -  CDS            lacI (fragment): lac repressor; lacI; The lac repressor binds to the lac operator to inhibit transcription in E. coli. This inhibition can be relieved by adding lactose or isopropyl-β-D-thiogalactopyranoside (IPTG).
   5862..6450    -  rep_origin     ori: high-copy-number ColE1/pMB1/pBR322/pUC origin of replication
