[The description below was written by a language model from this plasmid's Addgene catalogue record and pLannotate feature annotations shown in this document.]
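Description:
pTS2363_Tier3(PB)-rtTA-YPet_PuroR is a 6.5 kb mammalian expression plasmid from the VAMSyB modular cloning system. It is built on the pUC57-derived pTS1019 backbone and serves as a "Tier-3" assembly vector for stable genomic integration by PiggyBac transposase. In E. coli it is maintained at high copy through a ColE1/pUC-type origin and selected with ampicillin via the β-lactamase gene and its native promoter. Short fragments annotated as lacZα, lacI and a CAP binding site are most likely remnants of the pUC backbone rather than functional parts.

According to the record, the payload lies between PiggyBac 5′ and 3′ inverted terminal repeats, which the automated annotation did not detect. It has three positions. The first (A1) is an open slot for a user-supplied cassette and is followed by a polyadenylation signal, which matches the annotated bGH poly(A). The second carries the mouse PGK promoter driving a reverse tetracycline transactivator, annotated as an rtTA3-like coding sequence with VP16-derived minimal activation repeats, and ends in a synthetic poly(A) signal. The third uses the PRPBSA promoter, which the record names without further description and which is also missing from the feature table. This promoter expresses the yellow fluorescent protein YPet joined to puromycin N-acetyltransferase through a P2A self-cleaving peptide, so a single transcript yields both a fluorescent marker and a drug-resistance marker.

When supplied together with PiggyBac transposase, the ITR-flanked region is inserted into the host genome, and integrants can be enriched by puromycin selection or by YPet fluorescence. Because rtTA is expressed constitutively, a Tet-responsive cassette placed in the A1 position could be induced with doxycycline, which suits the vector to making stable, inducible cell lines for mammalian synthetic biology.
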