Addgene plasmid #169659: pTS2363_Tier3(PB)-rtTA-YPet_PuroR
Purpose: Tier-3 vector for stable stable integration of up to three cassettes via Piggy Bac transposase including a YPet marker and PuroR resistance gene and a PPGK-driven rtTA transactivator (5'ITR-A1-pA::PPGK-rtTA-pA::PRPBSA-YPet-p2A-PuroR-pA-3'ITR)
Depositing lab: Martin Fussenegger. Depositing organization: ETH Zurich (Swiss Federal Institute of Technology). Publication: A versatile plasmid architecture for mammalian synthetic biology (VAMSyB). Haellman V, Strittmatter T, Bertschi A, Stucheli P, Fussenegger M. Metab Eng. 2021 Jul;66:41-50. doi: 10.1016/j.ymben.2021.04.003. Epub 2021 Apr 18. PubMed 33857582.
Backbone
  Vector backbone: pTS1019 (pUC57-based)
  Backbone size w/o insert (bp): 3092
  Vector type: Mammalian Expression
  Selectable markers: Puromycin
Growth in bacteria
  Bacterial resistance: Ampicillin, 100 μg/mL
  Growth temperature: 37°C
  Growth strain: DH5alpha
  Copy number: High Copy
Gene/Insert
  Gene/Insert name: PPGK-driven rtTA expression and PRPBSA-driven YPet and PuroR expression (alt name: A1::PPGK-rtTA::PRPBSA-YPet-p2A-PuroR)
  Species: Synthetic; E. coli
  Promoter: PRPBSA
  Cloning method: Restriction Enzyme; 5′ cloning site Unknown (unknown if destroyed)
  Sequencing primers: 5′ AmpStart; 3′ CTGGCACGACAGGTTTCCCGACTGG
Terms and licenses: Academic/Nonprofit Terms; Industry Terms: Not Available to Industry
How to cite: pTS2363_Tier3(PB)-rtTA-YPet_PuroR was a gift from Martin Fussenegger (Addgene plasmid # 169659 ; http://n2t.net/addgene:169659 ; RRID:Addgene_169659)
